>Addgene plasmid #40230 | pLenti4/V5-DEST-P110alpha | addgene partial sequence | sequence record 53403 | mPIK3CA-F 5'-gcagcatgccaatctcttc
GAACTGCAATCTTTTGATGATATTGCATACATTCGAAAGACCCTAGCTTTAGATAAAACTGAGCAAGAGG
CTTTGGAGTATTTCATGAAACAAATGAATGATGCACACCATGGTGGCTGGACAACAAAAATGGATTGGAT
CTTCCACACAATTAAGCAGCATGCTTTGAACCTCGAGATGGCCTACCCCTACGACGTGCCCGACTACGCC
TCCTGACCCAACTTTCTTGTACAAAGTGGTTGATATCCAGCACAGTGGCGGCCGCTCGAGTCTAGAGGGC
CCGCGGTTCGAAGGTAAGCCTATCCCTAACCCTCTCCTCGGTCTCGATTCTACGCGTACCGGTTAGTAAT
GAGTTTGGAATTAATTCTGTGGAATGTGTGTCAGTTAGGGTGTGGAAAGTCCCCAGGCTCCCCAGCAGGC
AGAAGTATGCAAAGCATGCATCTCAATTAGTCAGCAACCAGGTGTGGAAAGTCCCCAGGCTCCCCAGCAG
GCAGAAGTATGCAAAGCATGCATCTCAATTAGTCAGCAACCATAGTCCCGCCCCTAACTCCGCCCATCCC
GCCCCTAACTCCGCCCAGTTCCGCCCATTCTCCGCCCCATGGCTGACTAATTTTTTTTATTTATGCAGAG
GCCGAGGCCGCCTCTGCCTCTGAGCTATTCCAGAAGTAGTGAGGAGGCTTTTTTGGAGGCCTAGGCTTTT
GCAAAAAGCTCCCCCTGTTGACAATTAATCATCGGCATAGTATATCGGCATAGTATAATACGACAAGGTG
AGGAACTAAACCATGGCCAAGTTGACCAGTGCCGTTCCG
