[The description below was written by a language model from this plasmid's Addgene catalogue record.]
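Description:
pLenti4/V5-DEST-P110alpha is a lentiviral mammalian expression plasmid built on the commercial pLenti4/V5-DEST Gateway destination backbone. The backbone is listed at about 6.9 kb and the complete plasmid at about 10.2 kb. It is maintained in bacteria as a high-copy plasmid under ampicillin selection. The recorded host is a recombination-deficient strain, as is usual for lentiviral vectors whose repeated LTR sequences are prone to rearrangement. Zeocin resistance allows selection of transduced or transfected mammalian cells. No feature table accompanies the record, so individual viral elements, the origin of replication and the exact cassette layout cannot be confirmed beyond what the backbone name implies.

The payload is an insert of roughly 3.2 kb encoding bovine p110 alpha (PIK3CA), the catalytic subunit of class IA phosphoinositide 3-kinase. It was introduced by Gateway recombination and is expressed from the CMV promoter. The insert carries a C-terminal HA epitope tag, inherited from an earlier HA-tagged bovine p110 alpha construct, which allows detection or immunoprecipitation of the exogenous protein. The backbone normally supplies a V5 epitope downstream of the recombination site, and a V5 reverse primer is listed for sequencing, but the record does not say whether the insert reads through into that tag or terminates after HA.

The plasmid would typically be used as the transfer vector for producing lentiviral particles that stably integrate the cassette, or for direct transfection. Either route gives sustained p110 alpha overexpression in mammalian cells, for example in studies of PI3K signalling. The record does not describe a specific application.
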