Addgene plasmid #40230: pLenti4/V5-DEST-P110alpha
Depositing lab: Lynda Chin. Depositing organization: Dana-Farber Cancer Institute.
Backbone
  Vector backbone: pLenti4-V5/DEST
  Backbone manufacturer: Invitrogen
  Backbone size w/o insert (bp): 6949
  Total vector size (bp): 10200
  Vector type: Mammalian Expression, Lentiviral
  Selectable markers: Zeocin
Growth in bacteria
  Bacterial resistance: Ampicillin, 100 μg/mL
  Growth temperature: 37°C
  Growth strain: Stbl3
  Copy number: High Copy
Gene/Insert
  Gene/Insert name: P110 alpha (alt name: PIK3CA)
  Species: B. taurus (bovine)
  Insert size (bp): 3200
  Entrez Gene: PIK3CA
  Promoter: CMV
  Tag / fusion protein: HA tag (C terminal on insert)
  Cloning method: Gateway Cloning
  Sequencing primers: 5′ CMV forward; 3′ V5 reverse
Resource information
  A portion of this plasmid was derived from a plasmid made by: HA-tagged bovine P110 alpha construct was provided by Dr Lewis Cantley (Beth Israel Deaconess Medical Center).
Terms and licenses: Academic/Nonprofit Terms; Industry Terms: Not Available to Industry
How to cite: pLenti4/V5-DEST-P110alpha was a gift from Lynda Chin (Addgene plasmid # 40230 ; http://n2t.net/addgene:40230 ; RRID:Addgene_40230)
